Addgene plasmid #12561: pcDNA 3.1(-) mouse C/EBP beta (LIP)
Depositing lab: Peter Johnson. Depositing organization: National Cancer Institute (NCI).
Backbone
  Vector backbone: pcDNA3.1(-)
  Backbone manufacturer: Invitrogen
  Backbone size w/o insert (bp): 5427
  Vector type: Mammalian Expression
  Selectable markers: Neomycin (select with G418)
Growth in bacteria
  Bacterial resistance: Ampicillin, 100 μg/mL
  Growth temperature: 37°C
  Growth strain: DH5alpha
  Copy number: High Copy
Gene/Insert
  Gene/Insert name: CCAAT/Enhancer-binding Protein beta LIP (alt names: C/EBP beta LIP; C/EBP beta)
  Species: M. musculus (mouse)
  Insert size (bp): 461
  Entrez Gene: Cebpb (a.k.a. C/EBPbeta, CRP2, IL-6DBP, LAP, LIP, NF-IL6, NF-M, Nfil6)
  Cloning method: Restriction Enzyme; 5′ cloning site EcoRI (not destroyed); 3′ cloning site HindIII (not destroyed)
  Sequencing primers: 5′ T7; 3′ BGH
Terms and licenses: Academic/Nonprofit Terms; Industry Terms: Not Available to Industry
Depositor comments: The C/EBPbeta gene encodes 3 in-frame translational isoforms (LAP*, LAP, and LIP). This plasmid is designed to express the LIP isoform of the protein. For more information on the C/EBPbeta isoforms, please see the original reference: Descombes, P., and Schibler, U. A liver-enriched transcriptional activator protein, LAP, and a transcriptional inhibitory protein, LIP, are translated from the same mRNA. Cell 67:569-579 (1991).
How to cite: pcDNA 3.1(-) mouse C/EBP beta (LIP) was a gift from Peter Johnson (Addgene plasmid # 12561 ; http://n2t.net/addgene:12561 ; RRID:Addgene_12561)
