[The description below was written by a language model from this plasmid's Addgene catalogue record.]
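Description:
pcDNA 3.1(-) mouse C/EBP beta (LIP) is a mammalian expression plasmid built on the commercial pcDNA3.1(-) backbone (about 5.4 kb without insert). It is propagated in E. coli as a high-copy plasmid under ampicillin selection, and it carries a neomycin resistance marker so that transfected mammalian cells can be selected with G418 to obtain stable lines. The record gives no feature table and does not explicitly name the promoter. The pcDNA3.1 series is generally known for driving inserts from the CMV immediate-early promoter with a bovine growth hormone polyadenylation signal, which fits with the T7 and BGH sequencing primers listed as flanking the cloning site.

The insert is a roughly 460 bp fragment of the mouse Cebpb gene, cloned between EcoRI and HindIII sites that both remain intact, so the fragment can be excised again. Cebpb encodes CCAAT/enhancer-binding protein beta, a basic leucine zipper transcription factor. According to the depositor's comments, the gene yields three in-frame translational isoforms, LAP*, LAP and LIP, and this construct is designed to express only LIP, the shortest. LIP was originally described as a transcriptional inhibitory protein translated from the same mRNA as the activator LAP. No epitope tag, fusion partner or reporter is recorded.

The plasmid is suited to transient or stable overexpression of the LIP isoform alone in mammalian cells. This allows its effects on C/EBP beta-dependent transcription to be studied separately from, or in combination with, the longer activating isoforms.
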