>Addgene plasmid #12561 | pcDNA 3.1(-) mouse C/EBP beta (LIP) | addgene partial sequence | sequence record 76257 | CMV-F 5'-CGCAAATGGGCGGTAGGCGTG-3'
GCAGAGCTCTCTGGCTAACTAGAGAACCCACTGCTTACTGGCTTATCGAAATTAATACGACTCACTATAG
GGAGACCCAAGCTGGCTAGCGTTTAAACGGGCCCTCTAGACTCGAGCGGCCGCCACTGTGCTGGATATCT
GCAGAATTCCCGCACCATGGCGGCCGGTTTCCCGTTCGCCCTGCGCGCCTACCTGGGCTACCAGGCGACG
CCGAGCGGCAGCAGCGGCAGCCTGTCCACGTCGTCGTCGTCCAGCCCGCCCGGCACGCCGAGCCCCGCCG
ACGCCAAGGCCGCGCCCGCCGCCTGCTTCGCGGGGCCGCCGGCCGCGCCCGCCAAGGCCAAGGCCAAGAA
GACGGTGGACAAGCTGAGCGACGAGTACAAGATGCGGCGCGAGCGCAACAACATCGCGGTGCGCAAGAGC
CGCGACAAGGCCAAGATGCGCAACCTGGAGACGCAGCACAAGGTGCTGGAGCTGACGGCGGAGAACGAGC
GGCTGCAGAAGAAGGTGGAGCAGCTGTCGCGAGAGCTCAGCACCCTGCGGAACTTGTTCAAGCAGCTGCC
CGAGCCGCTGCTGGCCTCGGCGGGCCACTGCTAGGTCGACGGATCCGAGCTCGGTACCAAGCTTAAGTTT
AAACCGCTGATCAGCCTCGACTGTGCCTTCTAGTTGCCAGCCATCTGTTGTTTGCCCCTCCCCCGTGCCT
TCCTTGACCCTGGAAGGTGCCACTCCCACTGTCCTTTCCTAATAAAATGAGGAAATTGCATCGCATTGTC
TGAGTAGGTGTCATTCTATTCTGGGGGGTGGGGTGGGGCAGGACAGCAAGGGGGAGGATTGGGAAGACAA
TA
