>Addgene plasmid #12561 | pcDNA 3.1(-) mouse C/EBP beta (LIP) | addgene partial sequence | sequence record 76856 | BGH-rev 5'-TAGAAGGCACAGTCGAGG-3'
CGAGCTCGGATCCGTCGACCTAGCAGTGGCCCGCCGAGGCCAGCAGCGGCTCGGGCAGCTGCTTGAACAA
GTTCCGCAGGGTGCTGAGCTCTCGCGACAGCTGCTCCACCTTCTTCTGCAGCCGCTCGTTCTCCGCCGTC
AGCTCCAGCACCTTGTGCTGCGTCTCCAGGTTGCGCATCTTGGCCTTGTCGCGGCTCTTGCGCACCGCGA
TGTTGTTGCGCTCGCGCCGCATCTTGTACTCGTCGCTCAGCTTGTCCACCGTCTTCTTGGCCTTGGCCTT
GGCGGGCGCGGCCGGCGGCCCCGCGAAGCAGGCGGCGGGCGCGGCCTTGGCGTCGGCGGGGCTCGGCGTG
CCGGGCGGGCTGGACGACGACGACGTGGACAGGCTGCCGCTGCTGCCGCTCGGCGTCGCCTGGTAGCCCA
GGTAGGCGCGCAGGGCGAACGGGAAACCGGCCGCCATGGTGCGGGAATTCTGCAGATATCCAGCACAGTG
GCGGCCGCTCGAGTCTAGAGGGCCCGTTTAAACGCTAGCCAGCTTGGGTCTCCCTATAGTGAGTCGTATT
AATTTCGATAAGCCAGTAAGCAGTGGGTTCTCTAGTTAGCCAGAGAGCTCTGCTTATATAGACCTCCCAC
CGTACACGCCTACCGCCCATTTGCGTCAATGGGGCGGAGTTGTTACGACATTTTGGAAAGTCCCGTTGAT
TTTGGTGCCAAAACAAACTCCCATTGACGTCAATGGGGTGGAGACTTGGAAATCCCCGTGAGTCAAACCG
CTATCCACGCCCATTGATGTACTGCCAAAACCGCATCACCATGGTAATAGCGATGACTAATACGTAGATG
TACTG
